>Addgene plasmid #211324 | pBiT3.1-C_WDF3:1-420 | addgene full sequence | sequence record 423469 | Addgene NGS Result
AAGACGCGTTAATTAAGACGTCGGCAGTGAAAAAAATGCTTTATTTGTGAAATTTGTGATGCTATTGCTT
TATTTGTAACCATTATAAGCTGCAATAAACAAGTTAACAACAACAATTGCATTCATTTTATGTTTCAGGT
TCAGGGGGAGGTGTGGGAGGTTTTTTAAAGCAAGTAAAACCTCTACAAATGTGGTATGGCTGATTATGAT
CCGCGGCCGCAATACGTCGACGTTATCAGCTGACTTCGTACGAGAGCCTAGGATTATGGCGCGCCACTAG
TTATTAATAGTAATCAATTACGGGGTCATTAGTTCATAGCCCATATATGGAGTTCCGCGTTACATAACTT
ACGGTAAATGGCCCGCCTGGCTGACCGCCCAACGACCCCCGCCCATTGACGTCAATAATGACGTATGTTC
CCATAGTAACGCCAATAGGGACTTTCCATTGACGTCAATGGGTGGAGTATTTACGGTAAACTGCCCACTT
GGCAGTACATCAAGTGTATCATATGCCAAGTCCGCCCCCTATTGACGTCAATGACGGTAAATGGCCCGCC
TGGCATTATGCCCAGTACATGACCTTACGGGACTTTCCTACTTGGCAGTACATCTACGTATTAGTCATCG
CTATTACCATGGTGATGCGGTTTTGGCAGTACACCAATGGGCGTGGATAGCGGTTTGACTCACGGGGATT
TCCAAGTCTCCACCCCATTGACGTCAATGGGAGTTTGTTTTGGCACCAAAATCAACGGGACTTTCCAAAA
TGTCGTAATAACCCCGCCCCGTTGACGCAAATGGGCGGTAGGCGTGTACGGTGGGAGGTCTATATAAGCA
GAGCTGGTTTAGTGAACCGTCAGATCACTAGAATCTTTATTGCGGTAGTTTATCACAGTTAAATTGCTAA
CGCAGTCAGTGCTTCTGACACAACAGTCTCGAACTTAAGCTGCAGAAGTTGGTCGTGAGGCACTGGGCAG
GTAAGTATCAAGGTTACAAGACAGGTTTAAGGAGACCAATAGAAACTGGGCTTGTCGAGACAGAGAAGAC
TCTTGCGTTTCTGATAGGCACCTATTGGTCTTACTGACATCCACTTTGCCTTTCTCTCCACAGGTGTCCA
CTCCCAGTTCAATTACAGCTCTTAAGGCTAGAGTATTAATACGACTCACTATAGGGGCGATCGCAACAAG
CTTCGGGAAGATCTGGAGCTAGCGGCGGGGGATCCGGTGGGAATTCGACACCATGGGCACCTCCAAAGAA
AAGGCCAAGCCCCTCACGCTCAAGCAGGCTCTCCTTGGCCACACTGATACTGTCACCTGTGCCAGAGCAT
CCCTGGCCTACCACATAATTGTCAGCGGGTCCCGGGACCGAACCTGCATCATCTGGGACCTGAACAAACT
GTCATTCCTAACCCAGCTCCGCGGCCACCGAGCTCCCGTCTCCGCTCTTTGCATTAATGAGCTAACAGGG
GACATTGTGTCCTGCGCAGGCACGTACATCCACGTGTGGAGCATCAATGGGAATCCCATCGTGAGTGTGA
ACACATTCACGGGCCGGAGCCAGCAGATTGTCTGCTGCTGCATGTCCGAGATGAACGAGTGGGACACGCA
GAATGTCATCGTGACAGGACACTCAGATGGAGTGGTCCGGTTCTGGAGAATGGAATTCCTGCAGGTTCCT
GAAACACCAGCTCCTGAGCCTGTGGAAGACCTGGAGATGCAGGAGGGCTGCCCAGAAGCACAGATAGGGC
AGCAAGCCCAAGATGACGACAGCAGTGATTCTGAAACAGAAGAGCCCAGTGTCAGCCAGGACCCCAAGGA
CACGTCCAGCCAGCCCAGCAGCACCAGCCACAGGCCGCGGGCAGCCTCCTGCAGGGCCACCGCCACATGG
TGTACCGACAGCGGCTCCGACGACTCCAGGCGCTGGTCCGACCAGCTCAGTCTAGATGAGAAAGATGGCT
TCATATTTGTGAACTACTCTGAGGGCCAGACCAGAGCACATCTGCAGGGCCCCCTCGCCCACCCGCACCC
CAACCCCATCGAAGCGCGCAGTTACAGCAGATTGAAACCCGGGTACCGTTGGGAGCGGCAGCTGGTATTC
AGAAGCAAACTGACTATGCACACAGCCTTTGATCGAAAGGACAACACGCACCCAGCCGAGGTCACCGCGT
TGGGTGTATCCAAGGATCACAGCAGGATCCTCGTGGGTGACAGTCGAGGCCGAGTGTTCAGCTGGTCTGT
GAGTGACCAGCCTGGTCGTTCTGCCGCTGACCACTGGGTGAAGGATGAAGGCGGCGACAGCTGCTCGGGA
TGCTCCGTACGCTTCTCCCTCACAGAGAGGAGGCACCATTGCAGGAACTGTGGGCAGCTCTTCTGTCAGA
AGTGCAGTCGGTTTCAGTCAGAAATCAAGCGCCTGAAAATCTCGTCCCCAGTGGGTGTCTGTCAGAACTG
TTACTATAGCTTGCAGCATGAGAGGGGGGCAGAAGATGGACCTCGGAACTGCGGCTCGAGCGGTGGGAGC
TCCGGTGTGAGCGGCTGGCGGCTGTTCAAGAAGATTAGCTAAGTTTAAACGGCCGCGACTCTAGACTGCA
GGCATGCAAGCTGATTTGGCTGCTGCCACCGCTGAGCAAGGCCGCTTCGAGCAGACATGATAAGATACAT
TGATGAGTTTGGACAAACCACAACTAGAATGCAGTGAAAAAAATGCTTTATTTGTGAAATTTGTGATGCT
ATTGCTTTATTTGTAACCATTATAAGCTGCAATAAACAAGTTAACAACAACAATTGCATTCATTTTATGT
TTCAGGTTCAGGGGGAGATGTGGGAGGTTTTTTTAAGCAAGTAAAACCTCTACAAATGTGGTAAAATCTT
AATTAAGACTTCTAATATAACTTCGTATAGCATACATTATACGAAGTTATGGTTCCACTGTTGACAATTA
ATCATCGGCATAGTATATCGGCATAGTATAATACGACAAGGTGAGGAACTAAACCCAGGAGGCAGATCAT
GATTGAACAAGATGGATTGCACGCAGGTTCTCCGGCCGCTTGGGTGGAGAGGCTATTCGGCTATGACTGG
GCACAACAGACAATCGGCTGCTCTGATGCCGCCGTGTTCCGGCTGTCAGCGCAGGGGCGCCCGGTTCTTT
TTGTCAAGACCGACCTGTCCGGTGCCCTGAATGAACTGCAGGACGAGGCAGCGCGGCTATCGTGGCTGGC
CACGACGGGCGTTCCTTGCGCAGCTGTGCTCGACGTTGTCACTGAAGCGGGAAGGGACTGGCTGCTATTG
GGCGAAGTGCCGGGGCAGGATCTCCTGTCATCTCACCTTGCTCCTGCCGAGAAAGTATCCATCATGGCTG
ATGCAATGCGGCGGCTGCATACGCTTGATCCGGCTACCTGCCCATTCGACCACCAAGCGAAACATCGCAT
CGAGCGAGCACGTACTCGGATGGAAGCCGGTCTTGTCGATCAGGATGATCTGGACGAAGAGCATCAGGGG
CTCGCGCCAGCCGAACTGTTCGCCAGGCTCAAGGCGCGCATGCCCGACGGCGAGGATCTCGTCGTGACCC
ATGGCGATGCCTGCTTGCCGAATATCATGGTGGAAAATGGCCGCTTTTCTGGATTCATCGACTGTGGCCG
GCTGGGTGTGGCGGACCGCTATCAGGACATAGCGTTGGCTACCCGTGATATTGCTGAAGAGCTTGGCGGC
GAATGGGCTGACCGCTTCCTCGTGCTTTACGGTATCGCCGCTCCCGATTCGCAGCGCATCGCCTTCTATC
GCCTTCTTGACGAGTTCTTCTGATTCGAAATGACCGACCAAGCGACGCCCAACCGGTATCAGCTCACTCA
AAGGCGGTAATACGGTTATCCACAGAATCAGGGGATAACGCAGGAAAGAACATGTGAGCAAAAGGCCAGC
AAAAGGCCAGGAACCGTAAAAAGGCCGCGTTGCTGGCGTTTTTCCATAGGCTCCGCCCCCCTGACGAGCA
TCACAAAAATCGACGCTCAAGTCAGAGGTGGCGAAACCCGACAGGACTATAAAGATACCAGGCGTTTCCC
CCTGGAAGCTCCCTCGTGCGCTCTCCTGTTCCGACCCTGCCGCTTACCGGATACCTGTCCGCCTTTCTCC
CTTCGGGAAGCGTGGCGCTTTCTCATAGCTCACGCTGTAGGTATCTCAGTTCGGTGTAGGTCGTTCGCTC
CAAGCTGGGCTGTGTGCACGAACCCCCCGTTCAGCCCGACCGCTGCGCCTTATCCGGTAACTATCGTCTT
GAGTCCAACCCGGTAAGACACGACTTATCGCCACTGGCAGCAGCCACTGGTAACAGGATTAGCAGAGCGA
GGTATGTAGGCGGTGCTACAGAGTTCTTGAAGTGGTGGCCTAACTACGGCTACACTAGAAGGACAGTATT
TGGTATCTGCGCTCTGCTGAAGCCAGTTACCTTCGGAAAAAGAGTTGGTAGCTCTTGATCCGGCAAACAA
ACCACCGCTGGTAGCGGTGGTTTTTTTGTTTGCAAGCAGCAGATTACGCGCAGAAAAAAAGGATTTCAAG
AAGATCCTTTGATCTTTTCTACGGGGTCTGACGCTCAGTGGAACGAAAACTCACGTTAAGGGATTTTGGT
CATGAGATTATCAAAAAGGATCTTCACCTAGATCCTTTTATAGTCCGGAATCGTCACACAAAAAACCAAC
ACACAGATGTAATGAAAATAAAGATATTTTATTGCGGCCATCGTGATGGCTAGAGTTTAGCCCTCCCACA
CATAACCAGAGGGCAGCAATTCACGAATCCCAACTGCCGTCGGCTGTCCATCACTGTCCTTCACTATGGC
TTTGATCCCAGGATGCAGATCGAGAAGCACCTGTCGGCACCGTCCGCAGGGGCTCAAGATGCCCCTGTTC
TCATTTCCGATCGCGACGATACAAGTCAGGTTGCCAGCTGCCGCAGCAGCAGCAGTGCCCAGCACCACGA
GTTCTGCACAAGGTCCCCCAGTAAAATGATATACATTGACACCAGTGAAGATGCGGCCGTCGCTAGAGAG
AGCTGCGCTGGCGACGCTGTAGTCTTCAGAGATGGGGATGCTGTTGATTGTAGCCGTTGCTCTTTCAATG
AGGGTGGATTCTTCTTGAGACAAAGGCTTGGCCATGGTGGCGCTAGTGTCAGAAGAATCGAGCTTTTTGC
AAAAGCCTAGGCCTCCAAAAAAGCCTCCTCACTACTTCTGGAATAGCTCAGAGGCCGAGGCGGCCTCGGC
CTCTGCATAAATAAAAAAAATTAGTCAGCCATGGGGCGGAGAATGGGCGGAACTGGGCGGAGTTAGGGGC
GGGATGGGCGGAGTTAGGGGCGGGACTATGGTTGCTGACTAATTGAGATGCATGCTTTGCATACTTCTGC
CTGCTGGGGAGCCTGGGGACTTTCCACACCTGGTTGCTGACTAATTGAGATGCATGCTTTGCATACTTCT
GCCTGCTGGGGAGCCTGGGGACTTTCCACACCCTAACTGACACACATTCCACAGCTGGTTCTTTCCGCCT
CAGAAGGTACCTAACCAAGTTCCTCTTTCAGAGGTTATTTCAGGCCATGGTGCTGCGC
Features (pLannotate 1.2.2; 17 found; start..end, strand, type, name):
     24..105     -  polyA_signal   SV40 poly(A) signal: SV40 polyadenylation signal
    128..211     -  CDS            large T antigen (fragment): large T antigen from SV40 (simian virus 40)
    276..641     +  enhancer       CMV enhancer: human cytomegalovirus immediate early enhancer
    643..842     +  promoter       CMV promoter: human cytomegalovirus (CMV) immediate early promoter
    981..1113    +  intron         chimeric intron: chimera between introns from human β-globin and immunoglobulin heavy chain genes
   1157..1175    +  promoter       T7 promoter: promoter for bacteriophage T7 RNA polymerase
   1228..2502    +  CDS            Wdfy3 (fragment): WDFY3_MOUSE - Experimental evidence at protein level: Swiss-Prot protein existence level 1. Required for selective macroautophagy (aggrephagy). Acts as an adapter protein by linking specific proteins destined for degradation to the core autophagic machinery members, such as the ATG5- ATG12-ATG16L E3-like ligase, SQSTM1 and LC3. Involved in the formation and autophagic degradation of cytoplasmic ubiquitin-containing inclusions (p62 bodies, ALIS/aggresome-like induced structures) (By similarity). Important for normal brain development (PubMed:25198012, PubMed:27648578). Essential for the formati
   2598..2625    +  CDS            SET1 (fragment): solubility-enhancement tag derived from T7 phage gene 10B
   2651..2772    -  polyA_signal   SV40 poly(A) signal: SV40 polyadenylation signal
   2795..2863    -  CDS            large T antigen (fragment): large T antigen from SV40 (simian virus 40)
   2887..2920    +  protein_bind   loxP: Cre-mediated recombination occurs in the 8-bp core sequence (GCATACAT). Cre recombinase
   2930..2977    +  promoter       EM7 promoter: synthetic bacterial promoter&nbsp
   3009..3800    +  CDS            neo: KKA2_KLEPN - Also known as kan, nptII. Experimental evidence at protein level: Swiss-Prot protein existence level 1. Resistance to kanamycin, neomycin, paromomycin, ribostamycin, butirosin and gentamicin B. From Klebsiella pneumoniae.
   3961..4549    -  rep_origin     ori: high-copy-number ColE1/pMB1/pBR322/pUC origin of replication
   4675..4723    -  polyA_signal   poly(A) signal: synthetic polyadenylation signal
   4747..5145    -  CDS            BSD: blasticidin S deaminase; Aspergillus terreus BSD; confers resistance to blasticidin
   5176..5533    -  promoter       SV40 promoter: SV40 enhancer and early promoter
