[The description below was written by a language model from this plasmid's Addgene catalogue record and pLannotate feature annotations shown in this document.]
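Description:
pBiT3.1-C_WDF3:1-420 is a mammalian expression plasmid built on Promega's pBiT3.1-C backbone, designed to produce a human WDFY3 (ALFY) construct carrying a C-terminal HiBiT tag. The 1,260 bp wild-type insert, encoding residues M1 to C420 in the construct's numbering, came from synthetic double-stranded DNA and was inserted by ligation-independent cloning between EcoRI and XhoI sites, both retained. The catalogue purpose calls this "full-length" WDF3, but the automated annotation matches the ORF only as a fragment of WDFY3 (by homology to the mouse protein), so the exact relationship to the native protein is not resolved by the record.

Expression is driven by the CMV immediate-early enhancer and promoter, followed by a chimeric β-globin/immunoglobulin intron that promotes efficient mRNA processing. A T7 promoter lies just upstream of the ORF and serves as a sequencing primer site, and an SV40 polyadenylation signal lies downstream. A short flexible glycine-serine linker joins the insert to HiBiT, the small peptide that complements LgBiT to reconstitute NanoLuc luciferase, allowing luminescent quantification of the tagged protein.

Propagation in E. coli relies on a high-copy ColE1/pUC-type origin and kanamycin selection from an EM7-driven neo (nptII) gene. The catalogue lists neomycin/G418 as the mammalian marker. However, the feature table shows only the bacterial EM7 promoter ahead of neo, whereas an SV40 promoter-driven blasticidin S deaminase cassette with a synthetic poly(A) signal is present, suggesting blasticidin may be the functional mammalian selection. A single loxP site is also annotated. The plasmid was deposited with a study evaluating the ligandability of WD40 repeat proteins, which suggests use in cell-based luminescence assays, though the record does not name specific assays.
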