Addgene plasmid #211324: pBiT3.1-C_WDF3:1-420
Purpose: Mammalian expression of full-length human WDF3. C-terminal HiBiT tag.
Depositing lab: Cheryl Arrowsmith. Publication: A Target Class Ligandability Evaluation of WD40 Repeat-Containing Proteins. Ackloo S, Li F, Szewczyk M, Seitova A, Loppnau P, Zeng H, Xu J, Ahmad S, Arnautova YA, Baghaie AJ, Beldar S, Bolotokova A, Centrella PA, Chau I, Clark MA, Cuozzo JW, Dehghani-Tafti S, Disch JS, Dong A, Dumas A, Feng JA, Ghiabi P, Gibson E, Gilmer J, Goldman B, Green SR, Guie MA, Guilinger JP, Harms N, Herasymenko O, Houliston S, Hutchinson A, Kearnes S, Keefe AD, Kimani SW, Kramer T, Kutera M, Kwak HA, Lento C, Li Y, Liu J, Loup J, Machado RAC, Mulhern CJ, Perveen S, Righetto GL, Riley P, Shrestha S, Sigel EA, Silva M, Sintchak MD, Slakman BL, Taylor RD, Thompson J, Torng W, Underkoffler C, von Rechenberg M, Walsh RT, Watson I, Wilson DJ, Wolf E, Yadav M, Yazdi AK, Zhang J, Zhang Y, Santhakumar V, Edwards AM, Barsyte-Lovejoy D, Schapira M, Brown PJ, Halabelian L, Arrowsmith CH. J Med Chem. 2025 Jan 23;68(2):1092-1112. doi: 10.1021/acs.jmedchem.4c02010. Epub 2024 Nov 4. PubMed 39495097.
Backbone
  Vector backbone: pBiT3.1-C
  Backbone manufacturer: Promega
  Vector type: Mammalian Expression
  Selectable markers: Neomycin (select with G418)
Growth in bacteria
  Bacterial resistance: Kanamycin, 50 μg/mL
  Growth temperature: 37°C
  Growth strain: DH5alpha
  Copy number: High Copy
Gene/Insert
  Gene/Insert name: WDF3:M1-C420
  Species: H. sapiens (human)
  Insert size (bp): 1260
  Mutation: wild type
  Entrez Gene: WDFY3 (a.k.a. ALFY, BCHS, MCPH18, ZFYVE25)
  Promoter: CMV
  Tag / fusion protein: GSSGGSSGVSGWRLFKKIS (C terminal on insert)
  Cloning method: Ligation Independent Cloning
  Sequencing primers: 5′ T7; 3′ TTGCTCAGCGGTGGCAGCAG
Resource information
  A portion of this plasmid was derived from a plasmid made by: Integrated DNA Technologies (Synthetic dsDNA)
Terms and licenses: Academic/Nonprofit Terms; Industry Terms: Not Available to Industry
Depositor comments: 5' Cloning Site: EcoR1 (not destroyed), 3' Cloning Site: Xho1 (not destroyed).
How to cite: pBiT3.1-C_WDF3:1-420 was a gift from Cheryl Arrowsmith (Addgene plasmid # 211324 ; http://n2t.net/addgene:211324 ; RRID:Addgene_211324)
