>Addgene plasmid #211324 | pBiT3.1-C_WDF3:1-420 | depositor partial sequence | sequence record 412126 | Insert sequence
ATGGGCACCTCCAAAGAAAAGGCCAAGCCCCTCACGCTCAAGCAGGCTCTCCTTGGCCACACTGATACTG
TCACCTGTGCCAGAGCATCCCTGGCCTACCACATAATTGTCAGCGGGTCCCGGGACCGAACCTGCATCAT
CTGGGACCTGAACAAACTGTCATTCCTAACCCAGCTCCGCGGCCACCGAGCTCCCGTCTCCGCTCTTTGC
ATTAATGAGCTAACAGGGGACATTGTGTCCTGCGCAGGCACGTACATCCACGTGTGGAGCATCAATGGGA
ATCCCATCGTGAGTGTGAACACATTCACGGGCCGGAGCCAGCAGATTGTCTGCTGCTGCATGTCCGAGAT
GAACGAGTGGGACACGCAGAATGTCATCGTGACAGGACACTCAGATGGAGTGGTCCGGTTCTGGAGAATG
GAATTCCTGCAGGTTCCTGAAACACCAGCTCCTGAGCCTGTGGAAGACCTGGAGATGCAGGAGGGCTGCC
CAGAAGCACAGATAGGGCAGCAAGCCCAAGATGACGACAGCAGTGATTCTGAAACAGAAGAGCCCAGTGT
CAGCCAGGACCCCAAGGACACGTCCAGCCAGCCCAGCAGCACCAGCCACAGGCCGCGGGCAGCCTCCTGC
AGGGCCACCGCCACATGGTGTACCGACAGCGGCTCCGACGACTCCAGGCGCTGGTCCGACCAGCTCAGTC
TAGATGAGAAAGATGGCTTCATATTTGTGAACTACTCTGAGGGCCAGACCAGAGCACATCTGCAGGGCCC
CCTCGCCCACCCGCACCCCAACCCCATCGAAGCGCGCAGTTACAGCAGATTGAAACCCGGGTACCGTTGG
GAGCGGCAGCTGGTATTCAGAAGCAAACTGACTATGCACACAGCCTTTGATCGAAAGGACAACACGCACC
CAGCCGAGGTCACCGCGTTGGGTGTATCCAAGGATCACAGCAGGATCCTCGTGGGTGACAGTCGAGGCCG
AGTGTTCAGCTGGTCTGTGAGTGACCAGCCTGGTCGTTCTGCCGCTGACCACTGGGTGAAGGATGAAGGC
GGCGACAGCTGCTCGGGATGCTCCGTACGCTTCTCCCTCACAGAGAGGAGGCACCATTGCAGGAACTGTG
GGCAGCTCTTCTGTCAGAAGTGCAGTCGGTTTCAGTCAGAAATCAAGCGCCTGAAAATCTCGTCCCCAGT
GGGTGTCTGTCAGAACTGTTACTATAGCTTGCAGCATGAGAGGGGGGCAGAAGATGGACCTCGGAACTGC
